>Addgene plasmid #61197 | pCMB-MTUBr | depositor full sequence | sequence record 100510 | pCMB-MTUBr sequence 11740 bps
ATTCGGGCACGAACCCAGTGGACATAAGCCTCGTTCGGTTCGTAAGCTGTAATGCAAGTAGCGTAACTGC
CGTCACGCAACTGGTCCAGAACCTTGACCGAACGCAGCGGTGGTAACGGCGCAGTGGCGGTTTTCATGGC
TTCTTGTTATGACATGTTTTTTTGGGGTACAGTCTATGCCTCGGGCATCCAAGCAGCAAGCGCGTTACGC
CGTGGGTCGATGTTTGATGTTATGGAGCAGCAACGATGTTACGCAGCAGGGCAGTCGCCCTAAAACAAAG
TTAAACATCATGGGGGAAGCGGTGATCGCCGAAGTATCGACTCAACTATCAGAGGTAGTTGGCGTCATCG
AGCGCCATCTCGAACCGACGTTGCTGGCCGTACATTTGTACGGCTCCGCAGTGGATGGCGGCCTGAAGCC
ACACAGTGATATTGATTTGCTGGTTACGGTGACCGTAAGGCTTGATGAAACAACGCGGCGAGCTTTGATC
AACGACCTTTTGGAAACTTCGGCTTCCCCTGGAGAGAGCGAGATTCTCCGCGCTGTAGAAGTCACCATTG
TTGTGCACGACGACATCATTCCGTGGCGTTATCCAGCTAAGCGCGAACTGCAATTTGGAGAATGGCAGCG
CAATGACATTCTTGCAGGTATCTTCGAGCCAGCCACGATCGACATTGATCTGGCTATCTTGCTGACAAAA
GCAAGAGAACATAGCGTTGCCTTGGTAGGTCCAGCGGCGGAGGAACTCTTTGATCCGGTTCCTGAACAGG
ATCTATTTGAGGCGCTAAATGAAACCTTAACGCTATGGAACTCGCCGCCCGACTGGGCTGGCGATGAGCG
AAATGTAGTGCTTACGTTGTCCCGCATTTGGTACAGCGCAGTAACCGGCAAAATCGCGCCGAAGGATGTC
GCTGCCGACTGGGCAATGGAGCGCCTGCCGGCCCAGTATCAGCCCGTCATACTTGAAGCTAGACAGGCTT
ATCTTGGACAAGAAGAAGATCGCTTGGCCTCGCGCGCAGATCAGTTGGAAGAATTTGTCCACTACGTGAA
AGGCGAGATCACCAAGGTAGTCGGCAAATAATGTCTAGCTAGAAATTCGTTCAAGCCGACGCCGCTTCGC
CGGCGTTAACTCAAGCGATTAGATGCACTAAGCACATAATTGCTCACAGCCAAACTATCAGGTCAAGTCT
GCTTTTATTATTTTTAAGCGTGCATAATAAGCCCTACACAAATTGGGAGATATATCATGCATGACCAAAA
TCCCTTAACGTGAGTTTTCGTTCCACTGAGCGTCAGACCCCGTAGAAAAGATCAAAGGATCTTCTTGAGA
TCCTTTTTTTCTGCGCGTAATCTGCTGCTTGCAAACAAAAAAACCACCGCTACCAGCGGTGGTTTGTTTG
CCGGATCAAGAGCTACCAACTCTTTTTCCGAAGGTAACTGGCTTCAGCAGAGCGCAGATACCAAATACTG
TCCTTCTAGTGTAGCCGTAGTTAGGCCACCACTTCAAGAACTCTGTAGCACCGCCTACATACCTCGCTCT
GCTAATCCTGTTACCAGTGGCTGCTGCCAGTGGCGATAAGTCGTGTCTTACCGGGTTGGACTCAAGACGA
TAGTTACCGGATAAGGCGCAGCGGTCGGGCTGAACGGGGGGTTCGTGCACACAGCCCAGCTTGGAGCGAA
CGACCTACACCGAACTGAGATACCTACAGCGTGAGCTATGAGAAAGCGCCACGCTTCCCGAAGGGAGAAA
GGCGGACAGGTATCCGGTAAGCGGCAGGGTCGGAACAGGAGAGCGCACGAGGGAGCTTCCAGGGGGAAAC
GCCTGGTATCTTTATAGTCCTGTCGGGTTTCGCCACCTCTGACTTGAGCGTCGATTTTTGTGATGCTCGT
CAGGGGGGCGGAGCCTATGGAAAAACGCCAGCAACGCGGCCTTTTTACGGTTCCTGGCCTTTTGCTGGCC
TTTTGCTCACATGTTCTTTCCTGCGTTATCCCCTGATTCTGTGGATAACCGTATTACCGCCTTTGAGTGA
GCTGATACCGCTCGCCGCAGCCGAACGACCGAGCGCAGCGAGTCAGTGAGCGAGGAAGCGGAAGAGCGCC
TGATGCGGTATTTTCTCCTTACGCATCTGTGCGGTATTTCACACCGCATATGGTGCACTCTCAGTACAAT
CTGCTCTGATGCCGCATAGTTAAGCCAGTATACACTCCGCTATCGCTACGTGACTGGGTCATGGCTGCGC
CCCGACACCCGCCAACACCCGCTGACGCGCCCTGACGGGCTTGTCTGCTCCCGGCATCCGCTTACAGACA
AGCTGTGACCGTCTCCGGGAGCTGCATGTGTCAGAGGTTTTCACCGTCATCACCGAAACGCGCGAGGCAG
GGTGCCTTGATGTGGGCGCCGGCGGTCGAGTGGCGACGGCGCGGCTTGTCCGCGCCCTGGTAGATTGCCT
GGCCGTAGGCCAGCCATTTTTGAGCGGCCAGCGGCCGCGATAGGCCGACGCGAAGCGGCGGGGCGTAGGG
AGCGCAGCGACCGAAGGGTAGGCGCTTTTTGCAGCTCTTCGGCTGTGCGCTGGCCAGACAGTTATGCACA
GGCCAGGCGGGTTTTAAGAGTTTTAATAAGTTTTAAAGAGTTTTAGGCGGAAAAATCGCCTTTTTTCTCT
TTTATATCAGTCACTTACATGTGTGACCGGTTCCCAATGTACGGCTTTGGGTTCCCAATGTACGGGTTCC
GGTTCCCAATGTACGGCTTTGGGTTCCCAATGTACGTGCTATCCACAGGAAAGAGACCTTTTCGACCTTT
TTCCCCTGCTAGGGCAATTTGCCCTAGCATCTGCTCCGTACATTAGGAACCGGCGGATGCTTCGCCCTCG
ATCAGGTTGCGGTAGCGCATGACTAGGATCGGGCCAGCCTGCCCCGCCTCCTCCTTCAAATCGTACTCCG
GCAGGTCATTTGACCCGATCAGCTTGCGCACGGTGAAACAGAACTTCTTGAACTCTCCGGCGCTGCCACT
GCGTTCGTAGATCGTCTTGAACAACCATCTGGCTTCTGCCTTGCCTGCGGCGCGGCGTGCCAGGCGGTAG
AGAAAACGGCCGATGCCGGGATCGATCAAAAAGTAATCGGGGTGAACCGTCAGCACGTCCGGGTTCTTGC
CTTCTGTGATCTCGCGGTACATCCAATCAGCTAGCTCGATCTCGATGTACTCCGGCCGCCCGGTTTCGCT
CTTTACGATCTTGTAGCGGCTAATCAAGGCTTCACCCTCGGATACCGTCACCAGGCGGCCGTTCTTGGCC
TTCTTCGTACGCTGCATGGCAACGTGCGTGGTGTTTAACCGAATGCAGGTTTCTACCAGGTCGTCTTTCT
GCTTTCCGCCATCGGCTCGCCGGCAGAACTTGAGTACGTCCGCAACGTGTGGACGGAACACGCGGCCGGG
CTTGTCTCCCTTCCCTTCCCGGTATCGGTTCATGGATTCGGTTAGATGGGAAACCGCCATCAGTACCAGG
TCGTAATCCCACACACTGGCCATGCCGGCCGGCCCTGCGGAAACCTCTACGTGCCCGTCTGGAAGCTCGT
AGCGGATCACCTCGCCAGCTCGTCGGTCACGCTTCGACAGACGGAAAACGGCCACGTCCATGATGCTGCG
ACTATCGCGGGTGCCCACGTCATAGAGCATCGGAACGAAAAAATCTGGTTGCTCGTCGCCCTTGGGCGGC
TTCCTAATCGACGGCGCACCGGCTGCCGGCGGTTGCCGGGATTCTTTGCGGATTCGATCAGCGGCCGCTT
GCCACGATTCACCGGGGCGTGCTTCTGCCTCGATGCGTTGCCGCTGGGCGGCCTGCGCGGCCTTCAACTT
CTCCACCAGGTCATCACCCAGCGCCGCGCCGATTTGTACCGGGCCGGATGGTTTGCGACCGTCACGCCGA
TTCCTCGGGCTTGGGGGTTCCAGTGCCATTGCAGGGCCGGCAGACAACCCAGCCGCTTACGCCTGGCCAA
CCGCCCGTTCCTCCACACATGGGGCATTCCACGGCGTCGGTGCCTGGTTGTTCTTGATTTTCCATGCCGC
CTCCTTTAGCCGCTAAAATTCATCTACTCATTTATTCATTTGCTCATTTACTCTGGTAGCTGCGCGATGT
ATTCAGATAGCAGCTCGGTAATGGTCTTGCCTTGGCGTACCGCGTACATCTTCAGCTTGGTGTGATCCTC
CGCCGGCAACTGAAAGTTGACCCGCTTCATGGCTGGCGTGTCTGCCAGGCTGGCCAACGTTGCAGCCTTG
CTGCTGCGTGCGCTCGGACGGCCGGCACTTAGCGTGTTTGTGCTTTTGCTCATTTTCTCTTTACCTCATT
AACTCAAATGAGTTTTGATTTAATTTCAGCGGCCAGCGCCTGGACCTCGCGGGCAGCGTCGCCCTCGGGT
TCTGATTCAAGAACGGTTGTGCCGGCGGCGGCAGTGCCTGGGTAGCTCACGCGCTGCGTGATACGGGACT
CAAGAATGGGCAGCTCGTACCCGGCCAGCGCCTCGGCAACCTCACCGCCGATGCGCGTGCCTTTGATCGC
CCGCGACACGACAAAGGCCGCTTGTAGCCTTCCATCCGTGACCTCAATGCGCTGCTTAACCAGCTCCACC
AGGTCGGCGGTGGCCCATATGTCGTAAGGGCTTGGCTGCACCGGAATCAGCACGAAGTCGGCTGCCTTGA
TCGCGGACACAGCCAAGTCCGCCGCCTGGGGCGCTCCGTCGATCACTACGAAGTCGCGCCGGCCGATGGC
CTTCACGTCGCGGTCAATCGTCGGGCGGTCGATGCCGACAACGGTTAGCGGTTGATCTTCCCGCACGGCC
GCCCAATCGCGGGCACTGCCCTGGGGATCGGAATCGACTAACAGAACATCGGCCCCGGCGAGTTGCAGGG
CGCGGGCTAGATGGGTTGCGATGGTCGTCTTGCCTGACCCGCCTTTCTGGTTAAGTACAGCGATAACCTT
CATGCGTTCCCCTTGCGTATTTGTTTATTTACTCATCGCATCATATACGCAGCGACCGCATGACGCAAGC
TGTTTTACTCAAATACACATCACCTTTTTAGACGGCGGCGCTCGGTTTCTTCAGCGGCCAAGCTGGCCGG
CCAGGCCGCCAGCTTGGCATCAGACAAACCGGCCAGGATTTCATGCAGCCGCACGGTTGAGACGTGCGCG
GGCGGCTCGAACACGTACCCGGCCGCGATCATCTCCGCCTCGATCTCTTCGGTAATGAAAAACGGTTCGT
CCTGGCCGTCCTGGTGCGGTTTCATGCTTGTTCCTCTTGGCGTTCATTCTCGGCGGCCGCCAGGGCGTCG
GCCTCGGTCAATGCGTCCTCACGGAAGGCACCGCGCCGCCTGGCCTCGGTGGGCGTCACTTCCTCGCTGC
GCTCAAGTGCGCGGTACAGGGTCGAGCGATGCACGCCAAGCAGTGCAGCCGCCTCTTTCACGGTGCGGCC
TTCCTGGTCGATCAGCTCGCGGGCGTGCGCGATCTGTGCCGGGGTGAGGGTAGGGCGGGGGCCAAACTTC
ACGCCTCGGGCCTTGGCGGCCTCGCGCCCGCTCCGGGTGCGGTCGATGATTAGGGAACGCTCGAACTCGG
CAATGCCGGCGAACACGGTCAACACCATGCGGCCGGCCGGCGTGGTGGTGTCGGCCCACGGCTCTGCCAG
GCTACGCAGGCCCGCGCCGGCCTCCTGGATGCGCTCGGCAATGTCCAGTAGGTCGCGGGTGCTGCGGGCC
AGGCGGTCTAGCCTGGTCACTGTCACAACGTCGCCAGGGCGTAGGTGGTCAAGCATCCTGGCCAGCTCCG
GGCGGTCGCGCCTGGTGCCGGTGATCTTCTCGGAAAACAGCTTGGTGCAGCCGGCCGCGTGCAGTTCGGC
CCGTTGGTTGGTCAAGTCCTGGTCGTCGGTGCTGACGCGGGCATAGCCCAGCAGGCCAGCGGCGGCGCTC
TTGTTCATGGCGTAATGTCTCCGGTTCTAGTCGCAAGTATTCTACTTTATGCGACTAAAACACGCGACAA
GAAAACGCCAGGAAAAGGGCAGGGCGGCAGCCTGTCGCGTAACTTAGGACTTGTGCGACATGTCGTTTTC
AGAAGACGGCTGCACTGAACGTCAGAAGCCGACTGCACTATAGCAGCGGAGGGGTTGGATCAAAGTACTT
TGATCCCGAGGGGAACCCTGTGGTTGGCATGCACATACAAATGGACGAACGGATAAACCTTTTCACGCCC
TTTTAAATATCCGTTATTCTAATAAACGCTCTTTTCTCTTAGGTTTACCCGCCAATATATCCTGTCAAAC
ACTGATAGTTTAAACTGAAGGCGGGAAACGACAATCTGATCCAAGCTCAAGCTAAGCTTGGGCCCGAGCG
GATAACAATTTCACACAGGAAACAGCTATGACCATGATTACGCCAAGCTATCAACTTTGTATAGAAAAGT
TGGAGAGAGGGAGATGTGTTTTTAAGGAGCTATAGAAGGATACAATACCGCTTCTTTGATTGGTATTCTA
ACTCAATGCGTTGCTTAAGAGTTGGTTAATCTATTTGAAATGTTGCGATTATAGTAGATCTTGTGCTCCC
ATCTTTAATATATCTTTTACACTTACTCCTTAGTTATACAAACATTAAACATCATAACTTCTAAGGTAAT
TGATACGTGCCAAATTTTCTAAACTCCATTAAATTTGGTTTGAAAGAAATTTCATGAAATTCCTCTAGTT
CGTTATAAATATTAGATAATTAGGTTTTGAGTAGCATTGTAGCTACCATGACCTATTTCCATTACATTTG
TAGGTTTAAAAGATCAAAGATGACTTGGGGTATCAATTAACGAGTGAGCATATATGCGAGCAAGGAAAGA
GATAAGTCAGAGTGTTTAAGGAAAGCAAGGCAAGAAAATTCACTTAGGGAGCCAAAACAAGGTCAATACT
CGATTACATCTCTAATTTAAGCTTGAGAACTTGATATATTCGAGACTCCTCAAGTATTTGTACTCCAAGT
GTCAATACTCGATTACATCTCTAATTTTCCAAATAAAGAAACTCGTAAGAAACAAACATTATTTATGTGT
AAACTTTCTGCATGGAGACAACTCAATTATAACGAAGCCCGGAAGAGGAACTATATATACTGTTTCTATT
TCCCTTTGACACGGTCCACACTATATTGCATACTTGTTTACTGCCAAATAAAAACAAGTATGTCCACGTG
GTTAAATAAAAACAAAAGAAAACTTTCTTTTTGTTCAAGTGATAGAAAGTTTCTTTACATTAATATAAAA
TAATATAAGTGTATTCCAAAAAGGTAAAAAAAAAAATAATAAGTTGTGGAAATTCAACCTCGTCTTAGTA
AAAAGCCGACCAAATCCGGTAGCCGTTTATAATAGCAAACAAATATTCTATTATTGTTGTGACGATAAAA
TCAATACACCCACACATGACAACTATATATAGCCTAAGTTGATATGCACAATTCATCAAATCAAATCAAA
ACAATTACATTTGCTAACTTGCTATTCCTTTGATTGAGATTTTATTCTAGGAAATAAAATTTTGACACTC
ATTTTTTTAAAGTTAATTTCTACATTTAGAGAGAAATATTTTCCAAAATCAAATTTTGATCAAGCAAGTT
TGTACAAAAAAGCAGGCTTCATGGTGAGCAAGGGCGAGGAGGATAACATGGCCATCATCAAGGAGTTCAT
GCGCTTCAAGGTGCACATGGAGGGCTCCGTGAACGGCCACGAGTTCGAGATCGAGGGCGAGGGCGAGGGC
CGCCCCTACGAGGGCACCCAGACCGCCAAGCTGAAGGTGACCAAGGGTGGCCCCCTGCCCTTCGCCTGGG
ACATCCTGTCCCCTCAGTTCATGTACGGCTCCAAGGCCTACGTGAAGCACCCCGCCGACATCCCCGACTA
CTTGAAGCTGTCCTTCCCCGAGGGCTTCAAGTGGGAGCGCGTGATGAACTTCGAGGACGGCGGCGTGGTG
ACCGTGACCCAGGACTCCTCCCTGCAGGACGGCGAGTTCATCTACAAGGTGAAGCTGCGCGGCACCAACT
TCCCCTCCGACGGCCCCGTAATGCAGAAGAAGACCATGGGCTGGGAGGCCTCCTCCGAGCGGATGTACCC
CGAGGACGGCGCCCTGAAGGGCGAGATCAAGCAGAGGCTGAAGCTGAAGGACGGCGGCCACTACGACGCT
GAGGTCAAGACCACCTACAAGGCCAAGAAGCCCGTGCAGCTGCCCGGCGCCTACAACGTCAACATCAAGT
TGGACATCACCTCCCACAACGAGGACTACACCATCGTGGAACAGTACGAACGCGCCGAGGGCCGCCACTC
CACCGGCGGCATGGACGAGCTGTACAAGGACCCAGCTTTCTTGTACAAAGTGGAATCCCGGCAAGAAGAA
GCAAAGGCTGCTGTAGGTGTGACTGGAAATGACATCACTACCCCGCCAAACAAGGAGCCACCACCAAGCC
CAGAAAAGAAAGCAAAGCCTTTGGCCACCACTCAACCTGCAAAGACTTCAACATCGAAAGCCAAAACACA
GCCCACTTCTCTCCCTAAGCAACCAGCTCCCACCACCTCTGGTGGGTTGAATAAAAAACCCATGAGCCTC
GCCTCAGGCTCAGTGCCAGCTGCCCCACACAAACGCCCTGCTGCTGCCACTGCTACTGCCAGGCCTTCCA
CCCTACCTGCCAGAGACGTGAAGCCAAAGCCAATTACAGAAGCTAAGGTTGCCGAAAAGCGGACCTCTCC
ATCCAAGCCTTCATCTGCCCCAGCCCTCAAACCTGGACCTAAAACCACCCCAACCGTTTCAAAAGCCACA
TCTCCCTCAACTCTTGTTTCCACTGGACCAAGTAGTAGAAGTCCAGCTACAACTCTGCCTAAGAGGCCAA
CCAGCATCAAGACTGAGGGGAAACCTGCTGATGTCAAAAGGATGACTGCTAAGTCTGCCTCAGCTGACTT
GAGTCGCTCAAAGACCACCTCTGCCAGTTCTGTGAAGAGAAACACCACTCCCACTGGGGCAGCACCCCCA
GCAGGGATGACTTCCACTCGAGTCAAGCCCATGTCTGCACCTAGCCGCTCTTCTGGGGCTCTTTCTGTGG
ACAAGAAGCCCACTTCCACTAAGCCTAGCTCCTCTGCTCCCAGGGTGAGCCGCCTGGCCACAACTGTTTC
TGCCCCTGACCTGAAGAGTGTTCGCTCCAAGGTCGGCTCTACAGAAAACATCAAACACCAGCCTGGAGGA
GGCCGGGCCAAAGTAGAGAAAAAAACAGAGGCAGCTACCACAGCTGGGAAGCCTGAACCTAATGCAGTCA
CTAAAGCAGCCGGCTCCATTGCGAGTGCACAGAAACCGCCTGCTGGGAAAGTCCAGATAGTATCCAAAAA
AGTGAGCTACAGTCATATTCAATCCAAGTGTGTTTCCAAGGACAATATTAAGCATGTCCCTGGATGTGGC
AATGTTCAGATTCAGAACAAGAAAGTGGACATATCCAAGGTCTCCTCCAAGTGTGGGTCCAAAGCTAATA
TCAAGCACAAGCCTGGTGGAGGAGATGTCAAGATTGAAAGTCAGAAGTTGAACTTCAAGGAGAAGGCCCA
AGCCAAAGTGGGATCCCTTGATAACGTTGGCCACTTTCCTGCAGGAGGTGCCTAAGCAACTTTATTATAC
ATAGTTGATAATTCACTGGCCGTCGTTTTACAACGTCGTGACTGGGAAAACGATCTAACTGACTAGCCGC
GGCCATGGCGGCCGGGAGCGGCCATGCTAGAGTCCGCAAAAATCACCAGTCTCTCTCTACAAATCTATCT
CTCTCTATTTTTCTCCAGAATAATGTGTGAGTAGTTCCCAGATAAGGGAATTAGGGTTCTTATAGGGTTT
CGCTCATGTGTTGAGCATATAAGAAACCCTTAGTATGTATTTGTATTTGTAAAATACTTCTATCAATAAA
ATTTCTAATTCCTAAAACCAAAATCCAGTGACCTGCAGGTCGACCATATGGGAGAGCTCGAATTATCATA
CATGAGAATTAAGGGAGTCACGTTATGACCCCCGCCGATGACGCGGGACAAGCCGTTTTACGTTTGGAAC
TGACAGAACCGCAACGTTGAAGGAGCCACTCAGCCGCGGGTTTCTGGAGTTTAATGAGCTAAGCACATAC
GTCAGAAACCATTATTGCGCGTTCAAAAGTCGCCTAAGGTCACTATCAGCTAGCAAATATTTCTTGTCAA
AAATGCTCCACTGACGTTCCATAAATTCCCCTCGGTATCCAATTAGAGTCTCATATTCACTCTCAACTCG
ATCGAGGCATGATTGAACAAGATGGATTGCACGCAGGTTCTCCGGCCGCTTGGGTGGAGAGGCTATTCGG
CTATGACTGGGCACAACAGACAATCGGCTGCTCTGATGCCGCCGTGTTCCGGCTGTCAGCGCAGGGGCGC
CCGGTTCTTTTTGTCAAGACCGACCTGTCCGGTGCCCTGAATGAACTCCAAGACGAGGCAGCGCGGCTAT
CGTGGCTGGCCACGACGGGCGTTCCTTGCGCAGCTGTGCTCGACGTTGTCACTGAAGCGGGAAGGGACTG
GCTGCTATTGGGCGAAGTGCCGGGGCAGGATCTCCTGTCATCTCACCTTGCTCCTGCCGAGAAAGTATCC
ATCATGGCTGATGCAATGCGGCGGCTGCATACGCTTGATCCGGCTACCTGCCCATTCGACCACCAAGCGA
AACATCGCATCGAGCGAGCACGTACTCGGATGGAAGCCGGTCTTGTCGATCAGGATGATCTGGACGAAGA
GCATCAGGGGCTCGCGCCAGCCGAACTGTTCGCCAGGCTCAAGGCGCGGATGCCCGACGGCGAGGATCTC
GTCGTGACCCACGGCGATGCCTGCTTGCCGAATATCATGGTGGAAAATGGCCGCTTTTCTGGATTCATCG
ACTGTGGCCGGCTGGGTGTGGCGGACCGCTATCAGGACATAGCGTTGGCTACCCGTGATATTGCTGAAGA
GCTTGGCGGCGAATGGGCTGACCGCTTCCTCGTGCTTTACGGTATCGCCGCTCCCGATTCGCAGCGCATC
GCCTTCTATCGCCTTCTTGACGAGTTCTTCTGAGCGGGACTCTGGGGTTCGGACTCTAGCTAGAGTCAAG
CAGATCGTTCAAACATTTGGCAATAAAGTTTCTTAAGATTGAATCCTGTTGCCGGTCTTGCGATGATTAT
CATATAATTTCTGTTGAATTACGTTAAGCATGTAATAATTAACATGTAATGCATGACGTTATTTATGAGA
TGGGTTTTTATGATTAGAGTCCCGCAATTATACATTTAATACGCGATAGAAAACAAAATATAGCGCGCAA
ACTAGGATAAATTATCGCGCGCGGTGTCATCTATGTTACTAGATCGACCGGCATGCAAGCTGATAATTCA
ATTCGGCGTTAATTCAGTACATTAAAAACGTCCGCAATGTGTTATTAAGTTGTCTAAGCGTCAATTTGTT
TACACCACAATATATCCTGCCACCAGCCAGCCAACAGCTCCCCGACCGGCAGCTCGGCACAAAATCACCA
CTCGATACAGGCAGCCCATCAGTCCGGGACGGCGTCAGCGGGAGAGCCGTTGTAAGGCGGCAGACTTTGC
TCATGTTACCGATGCTATTCGGAAGAACGGCAACTAAGCTGCCGGGTTTGAAACACGGATGATCTCGCGG
AGGGTAGCATGTTGATTGTAACGATGACAGAGCGTTGCTGCCTGTGATCA
Features (pLannotate 1.2.2; 22 found; start..end, strand, type, name):
    227..283     +  CDS            GmR (fragment): gentamycin acetyltransferase; aacC1; confers resistance to gentamycin
    294..1081    +  CDS            SmR (fragment): aminoglycoside adenylyltransferase (Murphy, 1985); aadA; confers resistance to spectinomycin and streptomycin
   1325..1913    +  rep_origin     ori: high-copy-number ColE1/pMB1/pBR322/pUC origin of replication
   2099..2239    -  misc_feature   bom: basis of mobility region from pBR322
   2341..2380    -  CDS            rop (fragment): Rop protein, which maintains plasmids at low copy number; rop
   2583..2777    -  rep_origin     pVS1 oriV: origin of replication for the Pseudomonas plasmid pVS1 (Heeb et al., 2000)
   2843..3911    -  CDS            pVS1 RepA (fragment): replication protein from the Pseudomonas plasmid pVS1 (Heeb et al., 2000)
   4344..4973    -  CDS            pVS1 StaA: stability protein from the Pseudomonas plasmid pVS1 (Heeb et al., 2000)
   5533..5934    -  CDS            Y4CG_SINFN (fragment): Protein inferred from homology: Swiss-Prot protein existence level 3. From Sinorhizobium fredii (strain NBRC 101917 / NGR234).
   6273..6297    -  misc_feature   RB T-DNA repeat: right border repeat from nopaline C58 T-DNA
   6422..6442    +  protein_bind   attB4: mutant version of attB; core recombination site for the Gateway® BP reaction BP Clonase™
   7625..7645    +  protein_bind   attB1: mutant version of attB; core recombination site for the Gateway® BP reaction BP Clonase™
   7651..8358    +  CDS            mCherry: mCherry is a basic (constitutively fluorescent) red fluorescent protein published in 2004, derived from Discosoma sp.. It is reported to be a very rapidly-maturing monomer with low acid sensitivity.
   8363..8383    -  protein_bind   attB2: mutant version of attB; core recombination site for the Gateway® BP reaction BP Clonase™
   8386..9594    +  CDS            Map4 (fragment): MAP4_MOUSE - Also known as Mtap4. Experimental evidence at protein level: Swiss-Prot protein existence level 1. Non-neuronal microtubule-associated protein. Promotes microtubule assembly. From Mus musculus (Mouse).
   9671..9711    +  CDS            lacZα (fragment): LacZα fragment of β-galactosidase; lacZ fragment
   9810..9969    +  polyA_signal   CaMV poly(A) signal (fragment): cauliflower mosaic virus polyadenylation signal
  10086..10265   +  promoter       NOS promoter: nopaline synthase promoter
  10299..11090   +  CDS            neo: KKA2_KLEPN - Also known as kan, nptII. Experimental evidence at protein level: Swiss-Prot protein existence level 1. Resistance to kanamycin, neomycin, paromomycin, ribostamycin, butirosin and gentamicin B. From Klebsiella pneumoniae.
  11133..11385   +  terminator     NOS terminator: nopaline synthase terminator and poly(A) signal
  11478..11502   -  misc_feature   LB T-DNA repeat: left border repeat from nopaline C58 T-DNA
  11740..137     -  CDS            int (fragment) (across the origin): INT2_ECOLX - Protein inferred from homology: Swiss-Prot protein existence level 3. Putative integrase believed to be involved in the insertion of antibiotic resistance genes into plasmids and transposons. From Escherichia coli.
