[The description below was written by a language model from this plasmid's Addgene catalogue record and pLannotate feature annotations shown in this document.]
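Description:
pCMB-MTUBr is a plant binary expression vector built on the pK7m34GW MultiSite Gateway destination backbone, designed for Agrobacterium-mediated T-DNA delivery into plants. It carries a high-copy ColE1/pUC-type origin for propagation in E. coli, together with the pVS1 origin, RepA and StaA stability functions that support maintenance in Agrobacterium. Bacterial selection is by spectinomycin through the aadA (SmR) gene. Small annotated fragments of a gentamicin resistance gene, rop, lacZα and an integrase appear to be backbone remnants rather than functional parts.

Between the nopaline-type right and left T-DNA borders lie two cassettes. The reporter cassette was assembled by three-fragment Gateway recombination. The region between the attB4 and attB1 sites is not annotated, but by position it corresponds to the MtBCP1 promoter named in the record. It is followed by mCherry, an attB2 site, and then a fragment of mouse MAP4 representing its microtubule-binding domain, with a CaMV polyadenylation signal ending the unit. The product is an N-terminal mCherry fusion to the MAP4 microtubule-binding domain, which decorates microtubules and makes them visible as red fluorescence in living cells. The second cassette is nptII (neo) under the NOS promoter and NOS terminator, giving kanamycin selection of transformed plant tissue.

The plasmid belongs to a set of fluorescent markers for organelles, membranes and cytoskeletal elements in Medicago truncatula, driven by either constitutive or arbuscular mycorrhiza-inducible promoters. Here the MtBCP1 promoter drives the microtubule marker, so the construct is suited to imaging microtubule organisation in Medicago.
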