Addgene plasmid #61197: pCMB-MTUBr
Purpose: Fluorescent reporter for microtubules mCherry-MAP4-MBD expressed under MtBCP1 promoter
Depositing lab: Maria Harrison. Depositing organization: Boyce Thompson Institute for Plant Research, Inc. Publication: A set of fluorescent protein-based markers expressed from constitutive and arbuscular mycorrhiza-inducible promoters to label organelles, membranes and cytoskeletal elements in Medicago truncatula. Ivanov S, Harrison MJ. Plant J. 2014 Oct 20. doi: 10.1111/tpj.12706. PubMed 25329881.
Backbone
  Vector backbone: pK7m34GW
  Vector type: Plant Expression
  Selectable markers: Kanamycin
Growth in bacteria
  Bacterial resistance: Spectinomycin, 50 μg/mL
  Growth temperature: 37°C
  Growth strain: DH5alpha
  Copy number: High Copy
Gene/Insert
  Gene/Insert name: MAP-MBD
  Insert size (bp): 1260
  Promoter: MtBCP1
  Tag / fusion protein: mCherry
  Cloning method: Gateway Cloning
  Sequencing primers: 5′ TCCCGGCAAGAAGAAGCA; 3′ GGCACCTCCTGCAGGAAA
Terms and licenses: Academic/Nonprofit Terms; Industry Terms: Not Available to Industry
How to cite: pCMB-MTUBr was a gift from Maria Harrison (Addgene plasmid # 61197 ; http://n2t.net/addgene:61197 ; RRID:Addgene_61197)
