>Addgene plasmid #61197 | pCMB-MTUBr | addgene partial sequence | sequence record 105832 | mCherry-F 5'-ccccgtaatgcagaagaaga-3'
CGGATGTACCCCGAGGACGGCGCCCTGAAGGGCGAGATCAAGCAGAGGCTGAAGCTGAAGGACGGCGGCC
ACTACGACGCTGAGGTCAAGACCACCTACAAGGCCAAGAAGCCCGTGCAGCTGCCCGGCGCCTACAACGT
CAACATCAAGTTGGACATCACCTCCCACAACGAGGACTACACCATCGTGGAACAGTACGAACGCGCCGAG
GGCCGCCACTCCACCGGCGGCATGGACGAGCTGTACAAGGACCCAGCTTTCTTGTACAAAGTGGAATCCC
GGCAAGAAGAAGCAAAGGCTGCTGTAGGTGTGACTGGAAATGACATCACTACCCCGCCAAACAAGGAGCC
ACCACCAAGCCCAGAAAAGAAAGCAAAGCCTTTGGCCACCACTCAACCTGCAAAGACTTCAACATCGAAA
GCCAAAACACAGCCCACTTCTCTCCCTAAGCAACCAGCTCCCACCACCTCTGGTGGGTTGAATAAAAAAC
CCATGAGCCTCGCCTCAGGCTCAGTGCCAGCTGCCCCACACAAACGCCCTGCTGCTGCCACTGCTACTGC
CAGGCCTTCCACCCTACCTGCCAGAGACGTGAAGCCAAAGCCAATTACAGAAGCTAAGGTTGCCGAAAAG
CGGACCTCTCCATCCAAGCCTTCATCTGCCCCAGCCCTCAAACCTGGACCTAAAACCACCCCAACCGTTT
CAAAAGCCACATCTCCCTCAACTCTTGTTTCCACTGGACCAAGTAGTAGAAGTCCAGCTACAACTCTGCC
TAAGAGGCCAACCAGCATCAAGACTGAGGGGAAACCTGCTGATGTCAAAAGGATGACTGCTAAGTCTGCC
TCAGCTGACTTGAGTCGCTCAAAGACCACCTCTGCC
